>Addgene plasmid #63562 | pCDNA3.1-Flag-H2A K5-9R | depositor partial sequence | sequence record 105688 | Insert DNA Sequence
CCATGGACTACAAGGACGACGATGACAAGGTACCTAGGATCCAGTCGGGACGTGGCAGGCAGGGCGGCAG
AGCTCGCGCCAAGGCCAAGACCCGCTCTTCTCGGGCCGGGCTTCAGTTTCCCGTAGGCCGAGTGCATCGC
CTGCTCCGCAAAGGCAACTATGCGGAGCGGGTCGGTGCTGGAGCGCCGGTGTACCTGGCGGCGGTGCTGG
AGTACCTGACCGCCGAGATCCTGGAGCTGGCTGGCAACGCGGCCCGCGACAACAAGAAGACTCGCATCAT
CCCGCGTCACCTCCAGCTGGCCATCCGCAACGATGAGGAGCTCAACAAGCTTCTGGGCAAAGTCACCATC
GCACAGGGTGGCGTCCTGCCCAACATCCAGGCCGTGCTACTGCCCAAGAAGACCGAGAGCCACCACAAGG
CCAAGGGCAAGTAACAGATATC
