>Addgene plasmid #63562 | pCDNA3.1-Flag-H2A K5-9R | addgene partial sequence | sequence record 107108 | CMV-F 5'-CGCAAATGGGCGGTAGGCGTG-3'
ACTGCTTACTGGCTTATCGAAATTAATACGACTCACTATAGGGAGACCCAAGCTGGCTAGCGTTTAAACT
TAAGCTTACCATGGACTACAAGGACGACGATGACAAGGTACCTAGGATCCAGTCGGGACGTGGCAGGCAG
GGCGGCAGAGCTCGCGCCAAGGCCAAGACCCGCTCTTCTCGGGCCGGGCTTCAGTTTCCCGTAGGCCGAG
TGCATCGCCTGCTCCGCAAAGGCAACTATGCGGAGCGGGTCGGTGCTGGAGCGCCGGTGTACCTGGCGGC
GGTGCTGGAGTACCTGACCGCCGAGATCCTGGAGCTGGCTGGCAACGCGGCCCGCGACAACAAGAAGACT
CGCATCATCCCGCGTCACCTCCAGCTGGCCATCCGCAACGATGAGGAGCTCAACAAGCTTCTGGGCAAAG
TCACCATCGCACAGGGTGGCGTCCTGCCCAACATCCAGGCCGTGCTACTGCCCAAGAAGACCGAGAGCCA
CCACAAGGCCAAGGGCAAGTAACAGATATCCAGCACAGTGGCGGCCGCTCGAGTCTAGAGGGCCCGTTTA
AACCCGCTGATCAGCCTCGACTGTGCCTTCTAGTTGCCAGCCATCTGTTG
