>Addgene plasmid #63562 | pCDNA3.1-Flag-H2A K5-9R | addgene partial sequence | sequence record 107109 | BGH-rev 5'-TAGAAGGCACAGTCGAGG-3'
CTGTGCTGGATATCTGTTACTTGCCCTTGGCCTTGTGGTGGCTCTCGGTCTTCTTGGGCAGTAGCACGGC
CTGGATGTTGGGCAGGACGCCACCCTGTGCGATGGTGACTTTGCCCAGAAGCTTGTTGAGCTCCTCATCG
TTGCGGATGGCCAGCTGGAGGTGACGCGGGATGATGCGAGTCTTCTTGTTGTCGCGGGCCGCGTTGCCAG
CCAGCTCCAGGATCTCGGCGGTCAGGTACTCCAGCACCGCCGCCAGGTACACCGGCGCTCCAGCACCGAC
CCGCTCCGCATAGTTGCCTTTGCGGAGCAGGCGATGCACTCGGCCTACGGGAAACTGAAGCCCGGCCCGA
GAAGAGCGGGTCTTGGCCTTGGCGCGAGCTCTGCCGCCCTGCCTGCCACGTCCCGACTGGATCCTAGGTA
CCTTGTCATCGTCGTCCTTGTAGTCCATGGTAAGCTTAAGTTTAAACGCTAGCCAGCTTGGGTCTCCCTA
TAGTGAGTCGTATTAATTTCGATAAGCCAGTAAGCAGTGGGTTCTCTAGTTAGCCAGAGAGCTCTGCTTA
TATAGACCTCCCACCGTACACGCCTACCGCCCATTTGCGTCAATGGGGCGGAGTTGTTACGACA
