[The description below was written by a language model from this plasmid's Addgene catalogue record.]
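Description:
pCDNA3.1-Flag-H2A K5-9R is a mammalian expression plasmid built on the pcDNA3.1 backbone. It is propagated in E. coli under ampicillin selection; the record lists its copy number as unknown. No feature table is provided, so other backbone elements, such as the bacterial origin or any mammalian selection marker, are not documented for this construct. The BGH reverse sequencing primer does suggest that the usual bovine growth hormone polyadenylation region lies downstream of the insert.

The payload is a roughly 394 bp human histone H2A coding sequence (linked to the H2AC20 gene), cloned between BamHI and EcoRV sites and driven by the CMV promoter, a strong constitutive promoter in most mammalian cell lines. An N-terminal Flag epitope, followed by a short linker, allows the ectopic histone to be detected or immunoprecipitated separately from endogenous H2A. The insert carries two point mutations, converting lysines 5 and 9 to arginine. This substitution preserves the positive charge but removes the lysine side chain as an acceptor for ubiquitin and other lysine-directed modifications.

The associated study concerns RNF168-mediated ubiquitination of lysines 13 to 15 on H2A/H2AX in DNA damage signalling. In that context the plasmid most plausibly serves as one of a set of lysine-to-arginine mutants used to map which N-terminal H2A lysines are modified in cells, although the record itself gives the purpose only as expression of the Flag-tagged K5R/K9R histone.
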