Addgene plasmid #63562: pCDNA3.1-Flag-H2A K5-9R
Purpose: Expression of human H2A with K5R and K9R tagged with Flag
Depositing lab: Titia Sixma. Depositing organization: Netherlands Cancer Institute. Publication: RNF168 ubiquitinates K13-15 on H2A/H2AX to drive DNA damage signaling. Mattiroli F, Vissers JH, van Dijk WJ, Ikpa P, Citterio E, Vermeulen W, Marteijn JA, Sixma TK. Cell. 2012 Sep 14;150(6):1182-95. doi: 10.1016/j.cell.2012.08.005. PubMed 22980979.
Backbone
  Vector backbone: pcDNA3.1
  Vector type: Mammalian Expression
Growth in bacteria
  Bacterial resistance: Ampicillin, 100 μg/mL
  Growth temperature: 37°C
  Growth strain: DH5alpha
  Copy number: Unknown
Gene/Insert
  Gene/Insert name: H2A
  Species: H. sapiens (human)
  Insert size (bp): 394
  Mutation: Lysine 5 and Lysine 9 are now Arginine
  Entrez Gene: H2AC20 (a.k.a. H2A, H2A-GL101, H2A/q, H2AFQ, HIST2H2AC)
  Promoter: CMV
  Tag / fusion protein: Flag (MDYKDDDDKVPRIQ) (N terminal on insert)
  Cloning method: Restriction Enzyme; 5′ cloning site BamHI (unknown if destroyed); 3′ cloning site EcoRV (unknown if destroyed)
  Sequencing primers: 5′ CMV-F; 3′ BGH-rev
Terms and licenses: Academic/Nonprofit Terms; Industry Terms: Not Available to Industry
How to cite: pCDNA3.1-Flag-H2A K5-9R was a gift from Titia Sixma (Addgene plasmid # 63562 ; http://n2t.net/addgene:63562 ; RRID:Addgene_63562)
